>Addgene plasmid #103656 | LSB-hsa-miR-574-5p | depositor full sequence | sequence record 196360 | Full Sequence
AATTGAGGGGATAACGCAGGAAAGAACATGTGAGCAAAAGGCCAGCAAAAGGCCAGGAACCGTAAAAAGG
CCGCGTTGCTGGCGTTTTTCCATAGGCTCCGCCCCCCTGACGAGCATCACAAAAATCGACGCTCAAGTCA
GAGGTGGCGAAACCCGACAGGACTATAAAGATACCAGGCGTTTCCCCCTGGAAGCTCCCTCGTGCGCTCT
CCTGTTCCGACCCTGCCGCTTACCGGATACCTGTCCGCCTTTCTCCCTTCGGGAAGCGTGGCGCTTTCTC
ATAGCTCACGCTGTAGGTATCTCAGTTCGGTGTAGGTCGTTCGCTCCAAGCTGGGCTGTGTGCACGAACC
CCCCGTTCAGCCCGACCGCTGCGCCTTATCCGGTAACTATCGTCTTGAGTCCAACCCGGTAAGACACGAC
TTATCGCCACTGGCAGCAGCCACTGGTAACAGGATTAGCAGAGCGAGGTATGTAGGCGGTGCTACAGAGT
TCTTGAAGTGGTGGCCTAACTACGGCTACACTAGAAGAACAGTATTTGGTATCTGCGCTCTGCTGAAGCC
AGTTACCTTCGGAAAAAGAGTTGGTAGCTCTTGATCCGGCAAACAAACCACCGCTGGTAGCGGTGGTTTT
TTTGTTTGCAAGCAGCAGATTACGCGCAGAAAAAAAGGATCTCAAGAAGATCCTTTGATCTTTTCTACGG
GGTCTGACGCTCAGTGGAACGAAAACTCACGTTAAGGGATTTTGGTCATGAGATTATCAAAAAGGATCTT
CACCTAGATCCTTTTAAATTAAAAATGAAGTTTTAAATCAATCTAAAGTATATATGAGTAAACTTGGTCT
GACAGTTACCAATGCTTAATCAGTGAGGCACCTATCTCAGCGATCTGTCTATTTCGTTCATCCATAGTTG
CCTGACTCCCCGTCGTGTAGATAACTACGATACGGGAGGGCTTACCATCTGGCCCCAGTGCTGCAATGAT
ACCGCGAGAACCACGCTCACCGGCTCCAGATTTATCAGCAATAAACCAGCCAGCCGGAAGGGCCGAGCGC
AGAAGTGGTCCTGCAACTTTATCCGCCTCCATCCAGTCTATTAATTGTTGCCGGGAAGCTAGAGTAAGTA
GTTCGCCAGTTAATAGTTTGCGCAACGTTGTTGCCATTGCTACAGGCATCGTGGTGTCACGCTCGTCGTT
TGGTATGGCTTCATTCAGCTCCGGTTCCCAACGATCAAGGCGAGTTACATGATCCCCCATGTTGTGCAAA
AAAGCGGTTAGCTCCTTCGGTCCTCCGATCGTTGTCAGAAGTAAGTTGGCCGCAGTGTTATCACTCATGG
TTATGGCAGCACTGCATAATTCTCTTACTGTCATGCCATCCGTAAGATGCTTTTCTGTGACTGGTGAGTA
CTCAACCAAGTCATTCTGAGAATAGTGTATGCGGCGACCGAGTTGCTCTTGCCCGGCGTCAATACGGGAT
AATACCGCGCCACATAGCAGAACTTTAAAAGTGCTCATCATTGGAAAACGTTCTTCGGGGCGAAAACTCT
CAAGGATCTTACCGCTGTTGAGATCCAGTTCGATGTAACCCACTCGTGCACCCAACTGATCTTCAGCATC
TTTTACTTTCACCAGCGTTTCTGGGTGAGCAAAAACAGGAAGGCAAAATGCCGCAAAAAAGGGAATAAGG
GCGACACGGAAATGTTGAATACTCATACTCTTCCTTTTTCAATATTATTGAAGCATTTATCAGGGTTATT
GTCTCATGAGCGGATACATATTTGAATGTAGCTCCGAATTTCTCGAGGGCTTGTCGACGACGGCGGTCTC
CGTCGTCAGGATCATGAATTCGACCCGCCTGCCACCATGACCGAGTACAAGCCCACGGTGCGCCTCGCCA
CCCGCGACGACGTCCCCCGGGCCGTACGCACCCTCGCCGCCGCGTTCGCCGACTACCCCGCCACGCGCCA
CACCGTCGACCCGGACCGCCACATCGAGCGGGTCACCGAGCTGCAAGAACTCTTCCTCACGCGCGTCGGG
CTCGACATCGGCAAGGTGTGGGTCGCGGACGACGGCGCCGCGGTGGCGGTCTGGACCACGCCGGAGAGCG
TCGAAGCGGGGGCGGTGTTCGCCGAGATCGGCCCGCGCATGGCCGAGTTGAGCGGTTCCCGGCTGGCCGC
GCAGCAACAGATGGAAGGCCTCCTGGCGCCGCACCGGCCCAAGGAGCCCGCGTGGTTCCTGGCCACCGTC
GGCGTCTCGCCCGACCACCAGGGCAAGGGTCTGGGCAGCGCCGTCGTGCTCCCCGGAGTGGAGGCGGCCG
AGCGCGCCGGGGTGCCCGCCTTCCTGGAGACATCCGCGCCCCGCAACCTCCCCTTCTACGAGCGGCTCGG
CTTCACCGTCACCGCCGACGTCGAGGTGCCCGAAGGACCGCGCACCTGGTGCATGACCCGCAAGCCCGGT
GCCTGATACGCGTGAATTCACTCCTCAGGTGCAGGCTGCCTATCAGAAGGTGGTGGCTGGTGTGGCCAAT
GCCCTGGCTCACAAATACCACTGAGATCTTTTTCCCTCTGCCAAAAATTATGGGGACATCATGAAGCCCC
TTGAGCATCTGACTTCTGGCTAATAAAGGAAATTTATTTTCATTGCAATAGTGTGTTGGAATTTTTTGTG
TCTCTCACTCGGAAGGACATATGGGAGGGCAAATCATTTAAAACATCAGAATGAGTATTTGGTTTAGAGT
TTGGCAACATATGCCCATATGCTGGCTGCCATGAACAAAGGTTGGCTATAAAGAGGTCATCAGTATATGA
AACAGCCCCCTGCTGTCCATTCCTTATTCCATAGAAAAGCCTTGACTTGAGGTTAGATTTTTTTTATATT
TTGTTTTGTGTTATTTTTTTCTTTAACATCCCTAAAATTTTCCTTACATGTTTTACTAGCCAGATTTTTC
CTCCTCTCCTGACTACTCCCAGTCATAGCTGTCCCTCTTCTCTTATGGAGATCCCTCGACCTGCAGCCCA
AGCTTGAATTCTCTAGAATTACCCTGTTATCCCTATGCTTGGTTTACCGAGCTCTTATTGGTTTTCAAAC
TTCATTGACTGTGCCCAACGCGCCTGGGAGCTCACGGGGACAGCCCCCCCCCAAAGCCCCCAGGGATGTA
ATTACGTCCCTCCCCCGCTAGGGGGCAGCAGCGAGCCGCCCGGGGCTCCGCTCCGGTCCGGCGCTCCCCC
CGCATCCCCGAGCCGGCAGCGTGCGGGGACAGCCCGGGCACGGGGAAGGTGGCACGGGATCGCTTTCCTC
TGAACGCTTCTCGCTGCTCTTTGAGCCTGCAGACACCTGGGGGGATACGGGGAAAAAGCTAGGCTGAAAG
ACCGGTTCTTAGAATGACACGCGCCTGGGAGCTCACGGGGACAGCCCCCCCCCAAAGCCCCCAGGGATGT
AATTACGTCCCTCCCCCGCTAGGGGGCAGCAGCGAGCCGCCCGGGGCTCCGCTCCGGTCCGGCGCTCCCC
CCGCATCCCCGAGCCGGCAGCGTGCGGGGACAGCCCGGGCACGGGGAAGGTGGCACGGGATCGCTTTCCT
CTGAACGCTTCTCGCTGCTCTTTGAGCCTGCAGACACCTGGGGGGATACGGGGAAAAAGCTAACTTCTGA
GACGACAACTTTGTATAGAAAAGTTGGCTCCGAATTCGCCCTTGACAGCAGAGATCCAGTTTGGTTAATT
AATTGGCTCCGGTGCCCGTCAGTGGGCAGAGCGCACATCGCCCACAGTCCCCGAGAAGTTGTGGGGAGGG
GTCGGCAATTGAACCGGTGCCTAGAGAAGGTGGCGCGGGGTAAACTGGGAAAGTGATGTCGTGTACTGGC
TCCGCCTTTTTCCCGAGGGTGGGGGAGAACCGTATATAAGTGCAGTAGTCGCCGTGAACGTTCTTTTTCG
CAACGGGTTTGCCGCCAGAACACAGGTAAGTGCCGTGTGTGGTTCCCGCGGGCCTGGCCTCTTTACGGGT
TATGGCCCTTGCGTGCCTTGAATTACTTCCACCTGGCTGCAGTACGTGATTCTTGATCCCGAGCTTCGGG
TTGGAAGTGGGTGGGAGAGTTCGAGGCCTTGCGCTTAAGGAGCCCCTTCGCCTCGTGCTTGAGTTGAGGC
CTGGCCTGGGCGCTGGGGCCGCCGCGTGCGAATCTGGTGGCACCTTCGCGCCTGTCTCGCTGCTTTCGAT
AAGTCTCTAGCCATTTAAAATTTTTGATGACCTGCTGCGACGCTTTTTTTCTGGCAAGATAGTCTTGTAA
ATGCGGGCCAAGATCTGCACACTGGTATTTCGGTTTTTGGGGCCGCGGGCGGCGACGGGGCCCGTGCGTC
CCAGCGCACATGTTCGGCGAGGCGGGGCCTGCGAGCGCGGCCACCGAGAATCGGACGGGGGTAGTCTCAA
GCTGGCCGGCCTGCTCTGGTGCCTGGCCTCGCGCCGCCGTGTATCGCCCCGCCCTGGGCGGCAAGGCTGG
CCCGGTCGGCACCAGTTGCGTGAGCGGAAAGATGGCCGCTTCCCGGCCCTGCTGCAGGGAGCTCAAAATG
GAGGACGCGGCGCTCGGGAGAGCGGGCGGGTGAGTCACCCACACAAAGGAAAAGGGCCTTTCCGTCCTCA
GCCGTCGCTTCATGTGACTCCACGGAGTACCGGGCGCCGTCCAGGCACCTCGATTAGTTCTCGAGCTTTT
GGAGTACGTCGTCTTTAGGTTGGGGGGAGGGGTTTTATGCGATGGAGTTTCCCCACACTGAGTGGGTGGA
GACTGAAGTTAGGCCAGCTTGGCACTTGATGTAATTCTCCTTGGAATTTGCCCTTTTTGAGTTTGGATCT
TGGTTCATTCTCAAGCCTCAGACAGTGGTTCAAAGTTTTTTTCTTCCATTTCAGGTGTCGTGAGAAGGGC
GAATTCGACCCAAGTTTGTACAAAAAAGCAGGCTGGATCCAGGTGCCACCATGGTGAGCGAGCTGATTAA
GGAGAACATGCACATGAAGCTGTACATGGAGGGCACCGTGAACAACCACCACTTCAAGTGCACATCCGAG
GGCGAAGGCAAGCCCTACGAGGGCACCCAGACCATGAGAATCAAGGCGGTCGAGGGCGGCCCTCTCCCCT
TCGCCTTCGACATCCTGGCTACCAGCTTCATGTACGGCAGCAAAACCTTCATCAACCACACCCAGGGCAT
CCCCGACTTCTTTAAGCAGTCCTTCCCCGAGGGCTTCACATGGGAGAGAGTCACCACATACGAAGATGGG
GGCGTGCTGACCGCTACCCAGGACACCAGCCTCCAGGACGGCTGCCTCATCTACAACGTCAAGATCAGAG
GGGTGAACTTCCCATCCAACGGCCCTGTGATGCAGAAGAAAACACTCGGCTGGGAGGCCTCCACCGAGAC
ACTGTACCCCGCTGACGGCGGCCTGGAAGGCAGAGCCGACATGGCCCTGAAGCTCGTGGGCGGGGGCCAC
CTGATCTGCAACCTTAAGACCACATACAGATCCAAGAAACCCGCTAAGAACCTCAAGATGCCCGGCGTCT
ACTATGTGGACAGGAGACTGGAAAGAATCAAGGAGGCCGACAAAGAGACATACGTCGAGCAGCACGAGGT
GGCTGTGGCCAGATACTGCGACCTCCCTAGCAAACTGGGGCACAAACTTAATTGAGAATTCTACCACCCA
GCTTTCTTGTACAAAGTGGTACGTCTCAAGACCAGAGGTCTCTGCTTCTGCTGCTACACACTCACACACA
CACACTCAACACACTCACACACACACACTCAACACACTCACACACACACACTCAACACACTCACACACAC
ACACTCACAACCAGAAGAGACCTGTGCTTCACTCCTCAGGTGCAGGCTGCCTATCAGAAGGTGGTGGCTG
GTGTGGCCAATGCCCTGGCTCACAAATACCACTGAGATCTTTTTCCCTCTGCCAAAAATTATGGGGACAT
CATGAAGCCCCTTGAGCATCTGACTTCTGGCTAATAAAGGAAATTTATTTTCATTGCAATAGTGTGTTGG
AATTTTTTGTGTCTCTCACTCGGAAGGACATATGGGAGGGCAAATCATTTAAAACATCAGAATGAGTATT
TGGTTTAGAGTTTGGCAACATATGCCCATATGCTGGCTGCCATGAACAAAGGTTGGCTATAAAGAGGTCA
TCAGTATATGAAACAGCCCCCTGCTGTCCATTCCTTATTCCATAGAAAAGCCTTGACTTGAGGTTAGATT
TTTTTTATATTTTGTTTTGTGTTATTTTTTTCTTTAACATCCCTAAAATTTTCCTTACATGTTTTACTAG
CCAGATTTTTCCTCCTCTCCTGACTACTCCCAGTCATAGCTGTCCCTCTTCTCTTATGGAGATCCCGAGC
GGTGCGTTTTTATGCTTGTAGTATTGTATAATGTTTTTAAGATCCAAGCTTCTGACCTCTTCTCTTCCTC
CCACAGGGCCTCGAGACAATTGCATCGATGGTACCAGTGAAAGTCTGCAATGAATTCGAGTTGGCGCGCC
TGTCATTCTAAATCTCTCTTTCAGCCTAAAGCTTTTTCCCCGTATCCCCCCAGGTGTCTGCAGGCTCAAA
GAGCAGCGAGAAGCGTTCAGAGGAAAGCGATCCCGTGCCACCTTCCCCGTGCCCGGGCTGTCCCCGCACG
CTGCCGGCTCGGGGATGCGGGGGGAGCGCCGGACCGGAGCGGAGCCCCGGGCGGCTCGCTGCTGCCCCCT
AGCGGGGGAGGGACGTAATTACATCCCTGGGGGCTTTGGGAGGGGGCTGTCCCCGTGAGCTCCCAGGCGC
GCCTGTCATTCTAAATCTCTCTTTCAGCCTAAAGCTTTTTCCCCGTATCCCCCCAGGTGTCTGCAGGCTC
AAAGAGCAGCGAGAAGCGTTCAGAGGAAAGCGATCCCGTGCCACCTTCCCCGTGCCCGGGCTGTCCCCGC
ACGCTGCCGGCTCGGGGATGCGGGGGGAGCGCCGGACCGGAGCGGAGCCCCGGGCGGCTCGCTGCTGCCC
CCTAGCGGGGGAGGGACGTAATTACATCCCTGGGGGCTTTGGGGGGGGGCTGTCCCCGTGAGCTCCCAGG
CGCGCCAACTCGGTACCGTATCGATGTCGACGTTAACGCTAGTGATATCAACTTTGTATAGAAAAGTTGG
CTCCGAATTCGCCCTTGACAGCAGAGATCCAGTTTGGTTAATTAATTGGCTCCGGTGCCCGTCAGTGGGC
AGAGCGCACATCGCCCACAGTCCCCGAGAAGTTGTGGGGAGGGGTCGGCAATTGAACCGGTGCCTAGAGA
AGGTGGCGCGGGGTAAACTGGGAAAGTGATGTCGTGTACTGGCTCCGCCTTTTTCCCGAGGGTGGGGGAG
AACCGTATATAAGTGCAGTAGTCGCCGTGAACGTTCTTTTTCGCAACGGGTTTGCCGCCAGAACACAGGT
AAGTGCCGTGTGTGGTTCCCGCGGGCCTGGCCTCTTTACGGGTTATGGCCCTTGCGTGCCTTGAATTACT
TCCACCTGGCTGCAGTACGTGATTCTTGATCCCGAGCTTCGGGTTGGAAGTGGGTGGGAGAGTTCGAGGC
CTTGCGCTTAAGGAGCCCCTTCGCCTCGTGCTTGAGTTGAGGCCTGGCCTGGGCGCTGGGGCCGCCGCGT
GCGAATCTGGTGGCACCTTCGCGCCTGTCTCGCTGCTTTCGATAAGTCTCTAGCCATTTAAAATTTTTGA
TGACCTGCTGCGACGCTTTTTTTCTGGCAAGATAGTCTTGTAAATGCGGGCCAAGATCTGCACACTGGTA
TTTCGGTTTTTGGGGCCGCGGGCGGCGACGGGGCCCGTGCGTCCCAGCGCACATGTTCGGCGAGGCGGGG
CCTGCGAGCGCGGCCACCGAGAATCGGACGGGGGTAGTCTCAAGCTGGCCGGCCTGCTCTGGTGCCTGGC
CTCGCGCCGCCGTGTATCGCCCCGCCCTGGGCGGCAAGGCTGGCCCGGTCGGCACCAGTTGCGTGAGCGG
AAAGATGGCCGCTTCCCGGCCCTGCTGCAGGGAGCTCAAAATGGAGGACGCGGCGCTCGGGAGAGCGGGC
GGGTGAGTCACCCACACAAAGGAAAAGGGCCTTTCCGTCCTCAGCCGTCGCTTCATGTGACTCCACGGAG
TACCGGGCGCCGTCCAGGCACCTCGATTAGTTCTCGAGCTTTTGGAGTACGTCGTCTTTAGGTTGGGGGG
AGGGGTTTTATGCGATGGAGTTTCCCCACACTGAGTGGGTGGAGACTGAAGTTAGGCCAGCTTGGCACTT
GATGTAATTCTCCTTGGAATTTGCCCTTTTTGAGTTTGGATCTTGGTTCATTCTCAAGCCTCAGACAGTG
GTTCAAAGTTTTTTTCTTCCATTTCAGGTGTCGTGAGAAGGGCGAATTCGACCCAAGTTTGTACAAAAAA
GCAGGCTCGCCACCATGGTGAGCAAGGGCGAGGAGCTGTTCACCGGGGTGGTGCCCATCCTGGTCGAGCT
GGACGGCGACGTAAACGGCCACAAGTTCAGCGTGAGGGGCGAGGGCGAGGGCGATGCCACCAACGGCAAG
CTGACCCTGAAGTTCATCTGCACCACCGGCAAGCTGCCCGTGCCCTGGCCCACCCTCGTGACCACCCTGA
GCCACGGCGTGCAGTGCTTCGCCCGCTACCCCGACCACATGAAGCAGCACGACTTCTTCAAGTCCGCCAT
GCCCGAAGGCTACGTCCAGGAGCGCACCATCTTCTTCAAGGACGACGGCACCTACAAGACCCGCGCCGAG
GTGAAGTTCGAGGGCGACACCCTAGTGAACCGCATCGAGCTGAAGGGCGTCGACTTCAAGGAGGACGGCA
ACATCCTGGGGCACAAGCTGGAGTACAACTTCAACAGCCACAACATCTATATCATGGCCGTCAAGCAGAA
GAACGGCATCAAGGTGAACTTCAAGATCCGCCACAACGTGGAGGACGGCAGCGTGCAGCTCGCCGACCAC
TACCAGCAGAACACCCCCATCGGCGACGGCCCCGTGCTGCTGCCCGACAGCCACTACCTGAGCACCCAGT
CCGTGCTGAGCAAAGACCCCAACGAGAAGCGCGATCACATGGTCCTGCTGGAGTTCCGCACCGCCGCCGG
GATCACTCTCGGCATGGACGAGCTGTACAAGTAATACCACCCAGCTTTCTTGTACAAAGTGGTACGCGTG
AATTCACTCCTCAGGTGCAGGCTGCCTATCAGAAGGTGGTGGCTGGTGTGGCCAATGCCCTGGCTCACAA
ATACCACTGAGATCTTTTTCCCTCTGCCAAAAATTATGGGGACATCATGAAGCCCCTTGAGCATCTGACT
TCTGGCTAATAAAGGAAATTTATTTTCATTGCAATAGTGTGTTGGAATTTTTTGTGTCTCTCACTCGGAA
GGACATATGGGAGGGCAAATCATTTAAAACATCAGAATGAGTATTTGGTTTAGAGTTTGGCAACATATGC
CCATATGCTGGCTGCCATGAACAAAGGTTGGCTATAAAGAGGTCATCAGTATATGAAACAGCCCCCTGCT
GTCCATTCCTTATTCCATAGAAAAGCCTTGACTTGAGGTTAGATTTTTTTTATATTTTGTTTTGTGTTAT
TTTTTTCTTTAACATCCCTAAAATTTTCCTTACATGTTTTACTAGCCAGATTTTTCCTCCTCTCCTGACT
ACTCCCAGTCATAGCTGTCCCTCTTCTCTTATGGAGATCCCTCGACCTGCAGCCCAAGCTTGGCGTAATC
ATGGTCATAGCTGTTTCCTGTGTGAAATTGTTATCCGCTCACAATTCCACACAACATACGAGCCGGAAGC
ATAAAGTGTAAAGCCTGGGGTGCCTAATGAGTGAGCTAACTCACATTAATTGCGTTGCGCTCACTGCCCG
CTTTCCAGTCGGGAAACCTGTCGTGCCAGCGGATCGACAGTACTAAGCTTGGTCTAATACCCAATCTCTC
GTCTTATCCAGATGTTTTATACGCCTCTGGCCCGTGTCTCAAAATCTCTGATGTTACATTGCACAAGATA
AAATAATATCATCATGAACAATAAAACTGTCTGCTTACATAAACAGTAATACAAGGGGTGTTATGAGCCA
TATTCAACGGGAAACGTCGAGGCCGCGATTAAATTCCAACATGGATGCTGATTTATATGGGTATAAATGG
GCTCGCGATAATGTCGGGCAATCAGGTGCGACAATCTATCGCTTGTATGGGAAGCCCGATGCGCCAGAGT
TGTTTCTGAAACATGGCAAAGGTAGCGTTGCCAATGATGTTACAGATGAGATGGTCAGACTAAACTGGCT
GACGGAATTTATGCCTCTTCCGACCATCAAGCATTTTATCCGTACTCCTGATGATGCATGGTTACTCACC
ACTGCGATCCCCGGAAAAACAGCATTCCAGGTATTAGAAGAATATCCTGATTCAGGTGAAAATATTGTTG
ATGCGCTGGCAGTGTTCCTGCGCCGGTTGCATTCGATTCCTGTTTGTAATTGTCCTTTTAACAGCGATCG
CGTATTTCGTCTCGCTCAGGCGCAATCACGAATGAATAACGGTTTGGTTGATGCGAGTGATTTTGATGAC
GAGCGTAATGGCTGGCCTGTTGAACAAGTCTGGAAAGAAATGCATAAACTTTTGCCATTCTCACCGGATT
CAGTCGTCACTCATGGTGATTTCTCACTTGATAACCTTATTTTTGACGAGGGGAAATTAATAGGTTGTAT
TGATGTTGGACGAGTCGGAATCGCAGACCGATACCAGGATCTTGCCATCCTATGGAACTGCCTCGGTGAG
TTTTCTCCTTCATTACAGAAACGGCTTTTTCAAAAATATGGTATTGATAATCCTGATATGAATAAATTGC
AGTTTCATTTGATGCTCGATGAGTTTTTCTAATCAGAATTGGTTAATTGGTTGTAACACTGGCAGAGCAT
TACGCTGACTTGACGGGACGGCGCAAGCTCATGACCAAAATCCCTTAACGTGAGTTACGCGTCGTTCCAC
TGAGCGTCAGAGGTATCACTAGTATTACAGAGGTAAGTTATAACAGTCGCCTAACCC
Features (pLannotate 1.2.2; 28 found; start..end, strand, type, name):
     87..675     -  rep_origin     ori: high-copy-number ColE1/pMB1/pBR322/pUC origin of replication
    846..1706    -  CDS            AmpR: β-lactamase; bla; confers resistance to ampicillin, carbenicillin, and related antibiotics
   1707..1778    -  promoter       AmpR promoter: bla
   1857..2456    +  CDS            PuroR: puromycin N-acetyltransferase; pac from Streptomyces alboniger; confers resistance to puromycin
   2461..2541    +  CDS            HBB (fragment): HBB_PONPY - Experimental evidence at transcript level: Swiss-Prot protein existence level 2. Involved in oxygen transport from the lung to the various peripheral tissues. From Pongo pygmaeus (Bornean orangutan).
   2612..2667    +  polyA_signal   β-globin poly(A) signal: rabbit β-globin polyadenylation signal (Gil and Proudfoot, 1987)
   3646..3666    +  protein_bind   attB4: mutant version of attB; core recombination site for the Gateway® BP reaction BP Clonase™
   3734..3945    +  promoter       EF-1α core promoter: core promoter for human elongation factor EF-1α
   3946..4884    +  intron         EF-1α intron A: intron upstream of the start codon of human EF-1α
   4911..4931    +  protein_bind   attB1: mutant version of attB; core recombination site for the Gateway® BP reaction BP Clonase™
   4951..5646    +  CDS            mKate2: mKate2 is a basic (constitutively fluorescent) red fluorescent protein published in 2009, derived from Entacmaea quadricolor. It is reported to be a rapidly-maturing monomer with moderate acid sensitivity.
   5666..5690    -  protein_bind   attB2: mutant version of attB; recombination site for the Gateway® BP reaction BP Clonase™
   5838..5912    +  CDS            HBB (fragment): HBB_PONPY - Experimental evidence at transcript level: Swiss-Prot protein existence level 2. Involved in oxygen transport from the lung to the various peripheral tissues. From Pongo pygmaeus (Bornean orangutan).
   5983..6038    +  polyA_signal   β-globin poly(A) signal: rabbit β-globin polyadenylation signal (Gil and Proudfoot, 1987)
   6422..6447    +  misc_feature   SA: splice acceptor site
   7119..7139    +  protein_bind   attB4: mutant version of attB; core recombination site for the Gateway® BP reaction BP Clonase™
   7207..7418    +  promoter       EF-1α core promoter: core promoter for human elongation factor EF-1α
   7419..8357    +  intron         EF-1α intron A: intron upstream of the start codon of human EF-1α
   8384..8404    +  protein_bind   attB1: mutant version of attB; core recombination site for the Gateway® BP reaction BP Clonase™
   8415..9131    +  CDS            EBFP2: EBFP2 is a basic (constitutively fluorescent) blue fluorescent protein published in 2007, derived from Aequorea victoria. It is reported to be a rapidly-maturing monomer with moderate acid sensitivity.
   9139..9163    -  protein_bind   attB2: mutant version of attB; recombination site for the Gateway® BP reaction BP Clonase™
   9167..9247    +  CDS            HBB (fragment): HBB_PONPY - Experimental evidence at transcript level: Swiss-Prot protein existence level 2. Involved in oxygen transport from the lung to the various peripheral tissues. From Pongo pygmaeus (Bornean orangutan).
   9318..9373    +  polyA_signal   β-globin poly(A) signal: rabbit β-globin polyadenylation signal (Gil and Proudfoot, 1987)
   9756..9778    -  protein_bind   lac operator (fragment): The lac repressor binds to the lac operator to inhibit transcription in E. coli. This inhibition can be relieved by adding lactose or isopropyl-β-D-thiogalactopyranoside (IPTG). lac repressor encoded by lacI
   9782..9812    -  promoter       lac promoter: promoter for the E. coli lac operon
   9827..9848    -  protein_bind   CAP binding site: CAP binding activates transcription in the presence of cAMP. E. coli catabolite activator protein
   9861..9900    -  CDS            lacI (fragment): lac repressor; lacI; The lac repressor binds to the lac operator to inhibit transcription in E. coli. This inhibition can be relieved by adding lactose or isopropyl-β-D-thiogalactopyranoside (IPTG).
  10073..10882   +  CDS            KanR: aminoglycoside phosphotransferase; aph(3')-Ia; confers resistance to kanamycin in bacteria or G418 (Geneticin®) in eukaryotes
