[The description below was written by a language model from this plasmid's Addgene catalogue record and pLannotate feature annotations shown in this document.]
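Description:
LSB-hsa-miR-574-5p is a mammalian expression plasmid built on the Low Sensor Backbone (LSB) and designed as a two-colour fluorescent sensor of microRNA activity. It replicates in E. coli from a high-copy ColE1/pUC-type origin and carries both a β-lactamase gene and an aph(3')-Ia kanamycin resistance gene, matching the dual ampicillin/kanamycin selection listed for it. A puromycin N-acetyltransferase coding sequence followed by a rabbit β-globin polyadenylation signal is also present for selection in mammalian cells, although the feature table does not annotate a promoter directly upstream of it.

The payload consists of two parallel transcription units, each driven by the human EF-1α core promoter with its intron A and terminated by a β-globin poly(A) signal. One unit expresses the red fluorescent protein mKate2, and according to the catalogue entry the hsa-miR-574-5p target lies in its 3' UTR. The target itself is not annotated as a separate feature, but an unannotated stretch lies between the mKate2 cassette and its poly(A) region. The second unit expresses the blue protein EBFP2 without a target site and serves as an internal reference. When miR-574-5p is active in transfected cells, mKate2 output is repressed relative to EBFP2, so the red-to-blue ratio reports miRNA activity. Flanking attB4, attB1 and attB2 sites are scars from Gateway-style assembly of the promoter and gene modules. Remnants of a lac promoter/operator region are backbone carry-over.

The depositor notes that the repeated poly(A) elements make the plasmid inherently unstable. They also report small insertions flanking the puromycin coding region in the physical plasmid compared with the deposited sequence, which are said not to affect puromycin selection.
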