Addgene plasmid #103656: LSB-hsa-miR-574-5p
Purpose: Used to sense miRNA activity using fluorescence based tools. hsa-miR-574-5p target in 3' UTR of of mKate. miRNA activity can be measured by the repression of mKate2 relative to EBFP2 fluorescent proteins . Plasmid is inherently unstable; please see Depositor Comments
Depositing lab: Ron Weiss. Depositing organization: Massachusetts Institute of Technology. Publication: A mixed antagonistic/synergistic miRNA repression model enables accurate predictions of multi-input miRNA sensor activity. Gam JJ, Babb J, Weiss R. Nat Commun. 2018 Jun 22;9(1):2430. doi: 10.1038/s41467-018-04575-0. PubMed 29934631.
Backbone
  Vector backbone: Low Sensor Backbone (LSB)
  Vector type: Mammalian Expression, Synthetic Biology
Growth in bacteria
  Bacterial resistance: Ampicillin and Kanamycin, 100 & 50 μg/mL
  Growth temperature: 30°C
  Growth strain: NEB Stable
  Copy number: High Copy
Gene/Insert
  Gene/Insert name: hsa-miR-574-5p target
  Species: H. sapiens (human)
  Entrez Gene: MIR574 (a.k.a. MIR574-3p, MIRN574, hsa-mir-574, mir-574)
  Promoter: EF-1a
  Cloning method: Gibson Cloning
Terms and licenses: Academic/Nonprofit Terms; Industry Terms: Not Available to Industry
Depositor comments: Please note that this plasmid is inherently unstable due to a repeating poly A element. We recommend performing a diagnostic digest on multiple colonies upon receipt. The depositors would like to note the presence of several discrepancies between the depositor sequence and physical plasmid sequence. In particular, the sequences upstream and downstream of the puromycin coding region have 10 bp insertions which do not affect the ability to perform puromycin selection. The sequences for those regions within the physical plasmids are as follows: Upstream of Puro: GAATTCGACCGCCTGTCTCAAGGTGCCACC; Downstream of Puro: GCTTTGAGACTACGCGTGAATTCACTCCTC. Please contact if you are interested in this plasmid prior to placing an order.
How to cite: LSB-hsa-miR-574-5p was a gift from Ron Weiss (Addgene plasmid # 103656 ; http://n2t.net/addgene:103656 ; RRID:Addgene_103656)
