>Addgene plasmid #103656 | LSB-hsa-miR-574-5p | depositor partial sequence | sequence record 196361 | hsa-miR-574-5p target
ACACACTCACACACACACACTCA
